>Addgene plasmid #48481 | pFUSB4_CTAC | depositor full sequence | sequence record 70181 | Full Sequence
ATGTTTTCCCAGTCACGACGTTGTAAAACGACGGCCAGTCTTAAGCGTCTCATGGCCTGACCCCGGACCA
AGTGGTGGCCTATCGCCAGCCACGATGGCGGCAAGCAAGCGCTCGAAACGGTGCAGCGGCTGTTGCCGGT
GCTGTGCCAGGACCATGGCCTGACCCCGGACCAAGTGGTGGCTATCGCCAGCAACGGTGGCGGCAAGCAA
GCGCTCGAAACGGTGCAGCGGCTGTTGCCGGTGCTGTGCCAGGACCATGGCCTGACCCCGGACCAAGTGG
TGGCTATCGCCAGCAACATTGGCGGCAAGCAAGCGCTCGAAACGGTGCAGCGGCTGTTGCCGGTGCTGTG
CCAGGACCATGGCCTGACTCCGGACCAAGTGGTGGCTATCGCCAGCCACGATGGCGGCAAGCAAGCGCTC
GAAACGGTGCAGCGGCTGTTGCCGGTGCTGTGCCAGGACCATGGCCTGACCCCGGACCAAGTGGTGGCTA
TCGAGACGTCTAGACCAGCCAGGACAGAAATGCCTCGACTTCGCTGCTACCCAAGGTTGCCGGGTGACGC
ACACCGTGGAAACGGATGAAGGCACGAACCCAGTGGACATAAGCCTGTTCGGTTCGTAAGCTGTAATGCA
AGTAGCGTATGCGCTCACGCAACTGGTCCAGAACCTTGACCGAACGCAGCGGTGGTAACGGCGCAGTGGC
GGTTTTCATGGCTTGTTATGACTGTTTTTTTGGGGTACAGTCTATGCCTCGGGCATCCAAGCAGCAAGCG
CGTTACGCCGTGGGTCGATGTTTGATGTTATGGAGCAGCAACGATGTTACGCAGCAGGGCAGTCGCCCTA
AAACAAAGTTAAACATTATGAGGGAAGCGGTGATCGCCGAAGTATCGACTCAACTATCAGAGGTAGTTGG
CGTCATCGAGCGCCATCTCGAACCGACGTTGCTGGCCGTACATTTGTACGGCTCCGCAGTGGATGGCGGC
CTGAAGCCACACAGTGATATTGATTTGCTGGTTACGGTGACCGTAAGGCTTGATGAAACAACGCGGCGAG
CTTTGATCAACGACCTTTTGGAAACTTCGGCTTCCCCTGGAGAGAGCGAGATTCTCCGCGCTGTAGAAGT
CACCATTGTTGTGCACGACGACATCATTCCGTGGCGTTATCCAGCTAAGCGCGAACTGCAATTTGGAGAA
TGGCAGCGCAATGACATTCTTGCAGGTATCTTCGAGCCAGCCACGATCGACATTGATCTGGCTATCTTGC
TGACAAAAGCAAGAGAACATAGCGTTGCCTTGGTAGGTCCAGCGGCGGAGGAACTCTTTGATCCGGTTCC
TGAACAGGATCTATTTGAGGCGCTAAATGAAACCTTAACGCTATGGAACTCGCCGCCCGACTGGGCTGGC
GATGAGCGAAATGTAGTGCTTACGTTGTCCCGCATTTGGTACAGCGCAGTAACCGGCAAAATCGCGCCGA
AGGATGTCGCTGCCGACTGGGCAATGGAGCGCCTGCCGGCCCAGTATCAGCCCGTCATACTTGAAGCTAG
ACAGGCTTATCTTGGACAAGAAGAAGATCGCTTGGCCTCGCGCGCAGATCAGTTGGAAGAATTTGTCCAC
TACGTGAAAGGCGAGATCACCAAGGTAGTCGGCAAATAACCCTCGAGCCACCCATGACCAAAATCCCTTA
ACGTGAGTTACGCGTCGTTCCACTGAGCGTCAGACCCCGTAGAAAAGATCAAAGGATCTTCTTGAGATCC
TTTTTTTCTGCGCGTAATCTGCTGCTTGCAAACAAAAAAACCACCGCTACCAGCGGTGGTTTGTTTGCCG
GATCAAGAGCTACCAACTCTTTTTCCGAAGGTAACTGGCTTCAGCAGAGCGCAGATACCAAATACTGTCC
TTCTAGTGTAGCCGTAGTTAGGCCACCACTTCAAGAACTCTGTAGCACCGCCTACATACCTCGCTCTGCT
AATCCTGTTACCAGTGGCTGCTGCCAGTGGCGATAAGTCGTGTCTTACCGGGTTGGACTCAAGACGATAG
TTACCGGATAAGGCGCAGCGGTCGGGCTGAACGGGGGGTTCGTGCACACAGCCCAGCTTGGAGCGAACGA
CCTACACCGAACTGAGATACCTACAGCGTGAGCATTGAGAAAGCGCCACGCTTCCCGAAGGGAGAAAGGC
GGACAGGTATCCGGTAAGCGGCAGGGTCGGAACAGGAGAGCGCACGAGGGAGCTTCCAGGGGGAAACGCC
TGGTATCTTTATAGTCCTGTCGGGTTTCGCCACCTCTGACTTGAGCGTCGATTTTTGTGATGCTCGTCAG
GGGGGCGGAGCCTATGGAAAAACGCCAGCAACGCGGCCTTTTTACGGTTCCTGGCCTTTTGCTGGCCTTT
TGCTCACATGTTCTTTCCTGCGTTATCCCCTGATTCTGTGGATAACCGTATTACCGCCTTTGAGTGAGCT
GATACCGCTCGCCGCAGCCGAACGACCGAGCGCAGCGAGTCAGTGAGCGAGGAAGCGGAAGAGCGCCCAA
TACGCAAACCGCCTCTCCCCGCGCGTTGGCCGATTCATTAATGCAGCTGGCACGACAGGTTTCCCGACTG
GAAAGCGGGCAGTGAGCGCAACGCAATTAATACGCGTACCGCTAGCCAGGAAGAGTTTGTAGAAACGCAA
AAAGGCCATCCGTCAGGATGGCCTTCTGCTTAGTTTGATGCCTGGCAGTTTATGGCGGGCGTCCTGCCCG
CCACCCTCCGGGCCGTTGCTTCACAACGTTCAAATCCGCTCCCGGCGGATTTGTCCTACTCAGGAGAGCG
TTCACCGACAAACAACAGATAAAACGAAAGGCCCAGTCTTCCGACTGAGCCTTTCGTTTTATTTGATGCC
TGGCAGTTCCCTACTCTCGCGTTAACGCTAGCATGG
Features (pLannotate 1.2.2; 8 found; start..end, strand, type, name):
      3..39      -  CDS            lacZα (fragment): LacZα fragment of β-galactosidase; lacZ fragment
    596..619     +  promoter       Pc promoter (fragment): intI1 (promoter lies within the coding sequence); class 1 integron promoter
    795..851     +  CDS            GmR (fragment): gentamycin acetyltransferase; aacC1; confers resistance to gentamycin
    858..1649    +  CDS            SmR: aminoglycoside adenylyltransferase (Murphy, 1985); aadA; confers resistance to spectinomycin and streptomycin
   1742..2330    +  rep_origin     ori: high-copy-number ColE1/pMB1/pBR322/pUC origin of replication
   2513..2605    +  CDS            lacI (fragment): lac repressor; lacI; The lac repressor binds to the lac operator to inhibit transcription in E. coli. This inhibition can be relieved by adding lactose or isopropyl-β-D-thiogalactopyranoside (IPTG).
   2660..2687    -  terminator     rrnB T2 terminator: transcription terminator T2 from the E. coli rrnB gene
   2819..2862    +  terminator     rrnB T1 terminator: Escherichia coli rrnB; transcription terminator T1 from the E. coli rrnB gene
