[The description below was written by a language model from this plasmid's Addgene catalogue record and pLannotate feature annotations shown in this document.]
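Description:
pFUSB4_CTAC is a small (about 2.9 kb) bacterial intermediate plasmid for modular TALEN construction. It is built on the pFUS_B4 array vector and carries a pre-assembled block of four synthetic TAL effector repeats. The insert is defined by its repeat-variable diresidues, HD NG NI HD. Under the standard TALE code (HD for C, NG for T, NI for A) these specify the DNA sequence CTAC, which gives the plasmid its name. The depositor notes that the repeats were joined by Golden Gate cloning.

The annotated features are all backbone elements. A high-copy ColE1/pUC-type origin supports replication in E. coli, and an aadA (SmR) aminoglycoside adenylyltransferase gene confers the spectinomycin resistance used for selection. Upstream of aadA lie a class 1 integron Pc promoter fragment and a short remnant of a gentamicin acetyltransferase gene. rrnB T1 and T2 terminators are present, along with small lacZα and lacI fragments. The lacZα fragment is probably left over from a screening cassette that the repeat array displaced, though the record does not say so. The automated annotation did not label the TAL repeats themselves; they presumably sit in the unannotated stretch of the sequence.

Although the catalogue lists the vector type as mammalian expression/TALEN, the feature table shows no eukaryotic promoter, nuclease domain or polyadenylation signal. The plasmid is therefore better understood as a building block than as an expression construct. It belongs to a library of ready-made repeat modules linked to a simplified 15-RVD GoldyTALEN design, in which such arrays would be combined with others in a further assembly step into a TALEN backbone for in vivo genome engineering.
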