Addgene plasmid #48481: pFUSB4_CTAC
Depositing lab: Stephen Ekker. Depositing organization: Mayo Foundation for Medical Education and Research. Publication: High Efficiency In Vivo Genome Engineering with a Simplified 15-RVD GoldyTALEN Design. Ma AC, Lee HB, Clark KJ, Ekker SC. PLoS One. 2013 May 29;8(5):e65259. doi: 10.1371/journal.pone.0065259. Print 2013. PubMed 23734242.
Backbone
  Vector backbone: pFUS_B4
  Vector type: Mammalian Expression, TALEN
Growth in bacteria
  Bacterial resistance: Spectinomycin, 50 μg/mL
  Growth temperature: 37°C
  Growth strain: Top10
  Copy number: Unknown
Gene/Insert
  Gene/Insert name: RVD sequence: HD NG NI HD
  Species: Synthetic
  Cloning method: Unknown
  Sequencing primers: 5′ ttgatgcctggcagttccct; 3′ cgaaccgaacaggcttatgt
Terms and licenses: Academic/Nonprofit Terms; Industry Terms: Not Available to Industry
Depositor comments: Plasmid was created using Golden Gate cloning.
How to cite: pFUSB4_CTAC was a gift from Stephen Ekker (Addgene plasmid # 48481 ; http://n2t.net/addgene:48481 ; RRID:Addgene_48481)
