>Addgene plasmid #48481 | pFUSB4_CTAC | addgene partial sequence | sequence record 70872 | pCR8_F1 5'-ttgatgcctggcagttccct-3'
TTTTCCCAGTCACGACGTTGTAAAACGACGGCCAGTCTTAAGCGTCTCATGGCCTGACCCCGGACCAAGT
GGTGGCTATCGCCAGCCACGATGGCGGCAAGCAAGCGCTCGAAACGGTGCAGCGGCTGTTGCCGGTGCTG
TGCCAGGACCATGGCCTGACCCCGGACCAAGTGGTGGCTATCGCCAGCAACGGTGGCGGCAAGCAAGCGC
TCGAAACGGTGCAGCGGCTGTTGCCGGTGCTGTGCCAGGACCATGGCCTGACCCCGGACCAAGTGGTGGC
TATCGCCAGCAACATTGGCGGCAAGCAAGCGCTCGAAACGGTGCAGCGGCTGTTGCCGGTGCTGTGCCAG
GACCATGGCCTGACTCCGGACCAAGTGGTGGCTATCGCCAGCCACGATGGCGGCAAGCAAGCGCTCGAAA
CGGTGCAGCGGCTGTTGCCGGTGCTGTGCCAGGACCATGGCCTGACCCCGGACCAAGTGGTGGCTATCGA
GACGTCTAGACCAGCCAGGACAGAAATGCCTCGACTTCGCTGCTACCCAAGGTTGCCGGGTGACGCACAC
CGTGGAAACGGATGAAGGCACGAACCCAGTGGACATAAGCCTGTTCGGTTCGTAAGCTGTAATGCAAGTA
GCGTATGCGCTCACGCAACTGGTCCAGAACCTTGACCGAACGCAGCGGTGGTAACGGCGCAGTGGCGGTT
TTCATGGCTTGTTATGACTGTTTTTTTGGGGTACAGTCTATGCCTCGGGCATCCAAGCAGCAAGCGCGTT
ACGCCGTGGGTCGATGTTTGATGTTATGGAGCAGCAACGATGTTACGCAGCAGGGCAGTCGCCCTAAAAC
AAAGTTAAACATTATGAGGGAAGCGGTGATCGCCGAAGTATCGACTCAACTATCAGAGGTAGTTGGCGTC
ATCGAGCGCCATCTCGAACCGACGTTGCTGGCCGTACATTTGTA
